Addgene plasmid #173834: pPSU80
Purpose: Expresses 80 kD Penn State ladder protein
Depositing lab: Song Tan. Depositing organization: Pennsylvania State University. Publication: The Penn State Protein Ladder system for inexpensive protein molecular weight markers. Santilli RT, Williamson JE 3rd, Shibata Y, Sowers RP, Fleischman AN, Tan S. Sci Rep. 2021 Aug 18;11(1):16703. doi: 10.1038/s41598-021-96051-x. PubMed 34408191.
Backbone
  Vector backbone: pST50Tr
  Vector type: Bacterial Expression
Growth in bacteria
  Bacterial resistance: Ampicillin, 100 μg/mL
  Growth temperature: 37°C
  Growth strain: DH5alpha
  Copy number: Low Copy
Gene/Insert
  Gene/Insert name: STRHSTPABPACIL1bRCC1
  Species: Synthetic
  Promoter: T7
  Cloning method: Restriction Enzyme; 5′ cloning site NdeI (unknown if destroyed); 3′ cloning site BsrGI (unknown if destroyed)
  Sequencing primers: 5′ T7; 3′ T7 Term
Terms and licenses: Academic/Nonprofit Terms; Industry Terms: Not Available to Industry
How to cite: pPSU80 was a gift from Song Tan (Addgene plasmid # 173834 ; http://n2t.net/addgene:173834 ; RRID:Addgene_173834)
