[The description below was written by a language model from this plasmid's Addgene catalogue record and pLannotate feature annotations shown in this document.]
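Description:
pPSU80 is a bacterial expression plasmid built on the pST50Tr backbone that produces the 80 kD member of the Penn State Protein Ladder, a set of recombinant proteins intended as inexpensive molecular weight markers for protein gels. The sequenced record is about 5 kb. The plasmid is selected with ampicillin through a TEM-type beta-lactamase (bla) driven by its own promoter and followed by a phage fd terminator. It replicates from a ColE1/pMB1-family origin. The annotation tool labels this origin generically as high copy, but the adjacent rop gene and pBR322 bom region are consistent with the catalogue's low-copy designation. A short mbeC fragment next to these elements appears to be a remnant of the ColE1-type backbone.

The expression cassette is a standard T7 arrangement, with a T7 promoter, the efficient ribosome binding site from phage T7 gene 10, and a T7 terminator, so expression requires a host that supplies T7 RNA polymerase. The synthetic insert, cloned between NdeI and BsrGI sites, is a single fusion open reading frame. Its annotated segments, in order, are a polyhistidine affinity tag, immunoglobulin-binding domains from Staphylococcus aureus protein A, a human interleukin-1 beta fragment and a large Drosophila RCC1 fragment. The insert name also suggests an N-terminal Strep tag, though this is not annotated. The IL-1 beta and RCC1 segments presumably serve mainly to bring the polypeptide up to the intended size. The histidine tag allows affinity purification, and the protein A domains could bind antibodies, although the record does not state their purpose. A short phage T7 gene 10B-derived match lies just upstream of the terminator, and it is unclear whether it is translated.
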