Features (pLannotate 1.2.2; 15 found; start..end, strand, type, name):
     27..45      +  promoter       T7 promoter: promoter for bacteriophage T7 RNA polymerase
    113..135     +  RBS            RBS: efficient ribosome binding site from bacteriophage T7 gene 10 (Olins and Rangwala, 1989)
    194..214     +  CDS            8xHis (fragment): 8xHis affinity tag
    233..577     +  CDS            spa (fragment): SPA_STAAE - Experimental evidence at protein level: Swiss-Prot protein existence level 1. Plays a role in the inhibition of the host innate and adaptive immune responses. Possesses five immunoglobulin-binding domains that capture both the fragment crystallizable region (Fc region) and the Fab region (part of Ig that identifies antigen) of immunoglobulins (By similarity). In turn, Staphylococcus aureus is protected from phagocytic killing via inhibition of Ig Fc region. In addition, the host elicited B-cell response is prevented due to a decrease of antibody-secreting cell proliferation that en
    620..1078    +  CDS            IL1B (fragment): IL1B_HUMAN - Also known as IL1F2. Experimental evidence at protein level: Swiss-Prot protein existence level 1. Potent proinflammatory cytokine. Initially discovered as the major endogenous pyrogen, induces prostaglandin synthesis, neutrophil influx and activation, T-cell activation and cytokine production, B- cell activation and antibody production, and fibroblast proliferation and collagen production. Promotes Th17 differentiation of T-cells. Synergizes with IL12/interleukin-12 to induce IFNG synthesis from T- helper 1 (Th1) cells (PubMed:10653850). Plays a role in angiogenesis by inducing V
   1085..2341    +  CDS            Rcc1 (fragment): RCC1_DROME - Also known as Bj1. Experimental evidence at protein level: Swiss-Prot protein existence level 1. Promotes the exchange of Ran-bound GDP by GTP. Involved in the regulation of onset of chromosome condensation in the S phase. Binds to chromatin. From Drosophila melanogaster (Fruit fly).
   2394..2443    +  CDS            SET1 (fragment): solubility-enhancement tag derived from T7 phage gene 10B
   2451..2498    +  terminator     T7 terminator: transcription terminator for bacteriophage T7 RNA polymerase
   2563..2654    +  promoter       AmpR promoter: bla
   2655..3512    +  CDS            bla: BLAT_ECOLX - Experimental evidence at protein level: Swiss-Prot protein existence level 1. TEM-type are the most prevalent beta-lactamases in enterobacteria; they hydrolyze the beta-lactam bond in susceptible beta-lactam antibiotics, thus conferring resistance to penicillins and cephalosporins. TEM-3 and TEM-4 are capable of hydrolyzing cefotaxime and ceftazidime. TEM-5 is capable of hydrolyzing ceftazidime. TEM-6 is capable of hydrolyzing ceftazidime and aztreonam. TEM-8/CAZ-2, TEM- 16/CAZ-7 and TEM-24/CAZ-6 are markedly active against ceftazidime. IRT- 4 shows resistance to beta-lactamase in
   3519..3558    +  terminator     fd terminator: central terminator from bacteriophage fd (Otsuka and Kunisawa, 1982)
   3589..4177    +  rep_origin     ori: high-copy-number ColE1/pMB1/pBR322/pUC origin of replication
   4363..4502    -  misc_feature   bom: basis of mobility region from pBR322
   4604..4795    -  CDS            rop: Rop protein, which maintains plasmids at low copy number; rop
   4835..4945    +  CDS            mbeC (fragment): MBEC_ECOLX - Experimental evidence at protein level: Swiss-Prot protein existence level 1. Required for efficient mobilization of ColE1 plasmid and is thus essential to promote the specific transfer of the plasmid during conjugation. Probably functions by inducing DNA bending, helping the MbeA relaxase to melt the DNA around the nic site and cleave the phosphodiester bond. Binds specifically double-stranded DNA (dsDNA) containing the ColE1 oriT but does not recognize the inverted repeat (IR). From Escherichia coli.
>Addgene plasmid #173834 | pPSU80 | addgene full sequence | sequence record 339997 | Addgene NGS Result
GGCACCATGCATCGATCCCGCGAAATTAATACGACTCACTATAGGGAGACCACAACGGTTTCCCTCCGGC
TCCGGAGAGCTCCAATTGGAATTCGCTAGCTCTAGAAATAATTTTGTTTAACTTTAAGAAGGAGATATAC
ATATGGCAAGCTGGTCACATCCGCAGTTTGAAAAAGGTAGCAGTCATCATCACCACCATCACCATCATCA
TCACAGCAGCGGTAGCGGTAGCGCAGATAACAAATTTAACAAAGAACAGCAGAACGCCTTCTACGAAATT
CTGCATCTGCCGAATCTGAATGAAGAACAGCGTAATGGTTTTATCCAGAGCCTGAAAGATGATCCGAGCC
AGAGCGCAAATCTGCTGGCCGAAGCAAAAAAACTGAATGATGCACAGGCACCGAAAGGATCTGCTGATAA
CAAATTTAACAAAGAGCAACAAAACGCCTTTTACGAGATCCTGCATTTACCGAACCTGACCGAGGAACAG
CGCAACGGCTTTATTCAGTCACTGAAAGACGACCCGAGTGTGAGCAAAGAAATTCTGGCAGAGGCCAAAA
AGCTGAACGATGCCCAAGCTCCGAAAGGATCCGGTAGCAGCGGTAGCAGTGGTTCAAGCGCACCGGTTCG
TAGCCTGAATTGTACCCTGCGTGATAGCCAGCAGAAAAGCCTGGTTATGAGTGGTCCGTATGAACTGAAA
GCACTGCATCTGCAAGGTCAGGATATGGAACAGCAGGTTGTTTTTAGCATGAGCTTTGTTCAGGGTGAAG
AAAGCAATGATAAAATTCCGGTTGCACTGGGTCTGAAAGAGAAAAATCTGTATCTGAGCTGCGTGCTGAA
AGATGATAAACCGACCTTACAGCTGGAAAGCGTTGATCCGAAAAACTACCCGAAAAAGAAAATGGAAAAA
CGCTTTGTGTTCAACAAAATCGAGATCAACAACAAACTTGAGTTTGAGAGCGCACAGTTTCCGAATTGGT
ATATTAGCACCAGCCAGGCCGAAAATATGCCGGTTTTTTTAGGTGGCACCAAAGGTGGCCAGGATATTAC
CGATTTTACCATGCAGTTTGTGTCCAGCGCCGGCAGAAAGGCCCTGACTAATAACAACAATGCCGGTGAA
GCGGAGCAGCAGCCACCGAAGGCGAAGCGCGCCAGAATCGCTTTTCATCTGGAGCTGCCCAAGCGGAGGA
CCGTGCTCGGCAACGTGCTAGTCTGCGGCAACGGCGATGTGGGCCAACTTGGTCTCGGCGAGGACATACT
GGAGCGCAAGCGTCTCAGCCCTGTGGCGGGCATCCCGGATGCCGTGGACATATCCGCCGGTGGCATGCAC
AACCTGGTGCTGACCAAGTCAGGGGACATTTACTCATTCGGTTGCAATGACGAAGGTGCTCTAGGCCGTG
ACACCAGCGAGGATGGCAGCGAGTCAAAGCCGGATCTTATCGATTTGCCCGGCAAGGCTCTGTGCATTTC
GGCGGGAGACTCGCATTCCGCTTGTCTGCTGGAGGATGGCCGTGTCTTCGCTTGGGGCTCGTTCCGGGAC
TCTCATGGCAACATGGGCCTCACCATCGATGGTAACAAGCGTACGCCCATCGATCTGATGGAGGGCACTG
TCTGTTGTAGCATCGCGTCCGGCGCCGATCATTTGGTCATCCTGACCACTGCCGGAAAGGTCTTTACCGT
GGGCTGCGCTGAGCAGGGACAACTCGGGCGGCTGTCGGAGCGTTCCATCTCCGGAGAGGGTCGTCGTGGC
AAACGCGACTTGCTGCGGCCCACCCAGCTCATCATCACGCGGGCCAAACCTTTTGAGGCCATCTGGGCCA
CCAACTACTGCACATTCATGCGCGAGTCACAGACACAGGTCATCTGGGCCACAGGGCTTAACAACTTCAA
GCAGCTGGCCCACGAGACAAAGGGCAAGGAGTTCGCACTGACGCCCATCAAGACGGAACTCAAAGATATC
CGACATATTGCCGGGGGTCAGCACCATACTGTCATCCTGACAACGGACCTTAAGTGTTCCGTAGTGGGTC
GTCCGGAGTACGGTCGGCTTGGTCTGGGCGATGTCAAGGATGTTGTGGAGAAGCCAACGATTGTAAAGAA
GCTGACCGAAAAGATTGTGTCCGTTGGATGTGGCGAAGTCTGTTCCTATGCCGTTACAATTGATGGCAAA
CTGTATTCCTGGGGCTCCGGTGTCAACAATCAACTAGGCGTTGGCGACGGCGATGATGAACTCGAACCGA
TCGTGGTTGTCAGCAAGAACACGCAGGGGAAGCACATGCTGCTCGCATCTGGCGGTGGTCAGCACGCAAT
CTTTTTGGTCAAAGCGGACAAACAGGACCAGTAATGTACAAGATCCAGATCTAAGCTTGGTACCACGCGT
GCGCGCTGATCCGGCTGCTAACAAAGCCCGAAAGGAAGCTGAGTTGGCTGCTGCCACCGCTGAGCAATAA
CTAGCATAACCCCTTGGGGCCTCTAAACGGGTCTTGAGGGGTTTTTTGCTGAAAGGAGGAACTATATCGG
GATTAGCCCGCCTAATGAGCGGGCTTTTTTTTAATTCCCCTATTTGTTTATTTTTCTAAATACATTCAAA
TATGTATCCGCTCATGAGACAATAACCCTGATAAATGCTTCAATAATATTGAAAAAGGAAGAGTATGAGT
ATTCAACATTTCCGTGTCGCCCTTATTCCCTTTTTTGCGGCATTTTGCCTTCCTGTTTTTGCTCACCCAG
AAACGCTCGTGAAAGTAAAAGACGCAGAGGACCAATTGGGGGCACGAGTGGGATACATAGAACTGGACTT
GAATAGCGGTAAAATCCTTGAGAGTTTTCGCCCTGAAGAGCGTTTTCCAATGATGAGCACTTTCAAAGTT
CTGCTATGTGGAGCAGTATTATCCCGTGTAGATGCGGGGCAAGAGCAACTCGGACGACGAATACACTATT
CGCAGAATGACTTGGTTGAATACTCCCCAGTGACAGAAAAGCACCTTACGGACGGAATGACGGTAAGAGA
ATTATGTAGTGCCGCCATAACGATGAGTGATAACACTGCGGCGAACTTACTTCTGACAACCATCGGTGGA
CCGAAGGAATTAACCGCTTTTTTGCACAATATGGGAGACCATGTAACTCGCCTTGACCGTTGGGAACCAG
AACTGAATGAAGCCATACCAAACGACGAGCGAGACACCACAATGCCTGCGGCAATGGCAACAACATTACG
CAAACTATTAACTGGCGAACTACTTACTCTGGCTTCACGGCAACAATTAATAGACTGGCTTGAAGCGGAT
AAAGTTGCAGGACCACTACTGCGTTCGGCACTTCCTGCTGGCTGGTTTATTGCTGATAAATCTGGGGCAG
GAGAGCGTGGTTCACGGGGTATCATTGCCGCACTTGGACCAGATGGTAAGCCTTCCCGTATCGTAGTTAT
CTACACGACGGGTAGTCAGGCAACTATGGACGAACGAAATAGACAGATTGCTGAAATAGGGGCTTCACTG
ATTAAGCATTGGTAAACCGATACAATTAAAGGCTCCTTTTGGAGCCTTTTTTTTTGGACGGACCGGTAGA
AAAGATCAAAGGATCTTCTTGAGATCCTTTTTTTCTGCGCGTAATCTGCTGCTTGCAAACAAAAAAACCA
CCGCTACCAGCGGTGGTTTGTTTGCCGGATCAAGAGCTACCAACTCTTTTTCCGAAGGTAACTGGCTTCA
GCAGAGCGCAGATACCAAATACTGTCCTTCTAGTGTAGCCGTAGTTAGGCCACCACTTCAAGAACTCTGT
AGCACCGCCTACATACCTCGCTCTGCTAATCCTGTTACCAGTGGCTGCTGCCAGTGGCGATAAGTCGTGT
CTTACCGGGTTGGACTCAAGACGATAGTTACCGGATAAGGCGCAGCGGTCGGGCTGAACGGGGGGTTCGT
GCACACAGCCCAGCTTGGAGCGAACGACCTACACCGAACTGAGATACCTACAGCGTGAGCTATGAGAAAG
CGCCACGCTTCCCGAAGGGAGAAAGGCGGACAGGTATCCGGTAAGCGGCAGGGTCGGAACAGGAGAGCGC
ACGAGGGAGCTTCCAGGGGGAAACGCCTGGTATCTTTATAGTCCTGTCGGGTTTCGCCACCTCTGACTTG
AGCGTCGATTTTTGTGATGCTCGTCAGGGGGGCGGAGCCTATGGAAAAACGCCAGCAACGCGGCCTTTTT
ACGGTTCCTGGCCTTTTGCTGGCCTTTTGCTCACATGTTCTTTCCTGCGTTATCCCCTGATTCTGTGGAT
AACCGTATTACCGCCTTTGAGTGAGCTGATACCGCTCGCCGCAGCCGAACGACCGAGCGCAGCGAGTCAG
TGAGCGAGGAAGCGGAAGAGCGCCTGATGCGGTATTTTCTCCTTACGCATCTGTGCGGTATTTCACACCG
CAATGGTGCACTCTCAGTACAATCTGCTCTGATGCCGCATAGTTAAGCCAGTATACACTCCGCTATCGCT
ACGTGACTGGGTCATGGCTGCGCCCCGACACCCGCCAACACCCGCTGACGCGCCCTGACGGGCTTGTCTG
CTCCCGGCATCCGCTTACAGACAAGCTGTGACCGTCTCCGGGAGCTGCATGTGTCAGAGGTTTTCACCGT
CATCACCGAAACGCGCGAGGCAGCTGCGGTAAAGCTCATCAGCGTGGTCGTGAAGCGATTCACAGATGTC
TGCCTGTTCATCCGCGTCCAGCTCGTTGAGTTTCTCCAGAAGCGTTAATGTCTGGCTTCTGATAAAGCGG
GCCATGTTAAGGGCGGTTTTTTCCTGTTTGGTCACTGATGCCTCCGTGTAAGGGGGATTTCTGTTCATGG
GGTAATGATACCGATGAAACGAGAGAGGATGCTCACGATACGGGTTACTGATGATGAACATGCCCGGTTA
CTGGAACGTTGTGAGGGTAAACAACTGGCGGTATGGATGCGGCGGGACCAGAGAAAAATCACTCAGGGTC
AATGCCAGCGCTTCGTTAATACAGATGTAGGTGTT
